Addgene plasmid #26147: pPR244-NF-YB
Depositing lab: Phillip Newmark. Depositing organization: University of Illinois at Urbana-Champaign. Publication: A functional genomic screen in planarians identifies novel regulators of germ cell development. Wang Y, Stary JM, Wilhelm JE, Newmark PA. Genes Dev. 2010 Sep 15. 24(18):2081-92. 10.1101/gad.1951010 PubMed 20844018.
Backbone
  Vector backbone: pPR244
  Backbone size w/o insert (bp): 2650
  Vector type: RNAi
Growth in bacteria
  Bacterial resistance: Kanamycin, 50 μg/mL
  Growth temperature: 37°C
  Growth strain: DH5alpha
  Growth instructions: HT115(DE3)
  Copy number: Unknown
Gene/Insert
  Gene/Insert name: Smed-NF-YB (alt name: NF-YB)
  Species: Schmidtea mediterranea
  Insert size (bp): 609
  GenBank ID: HM100653
  Cloning method: Restriction Enzyme
  Sequencing primers: 5′ CCTCGAGGTCGACGGTATC; 3′ AACAAAAGCTGGAGCTCCAC
Terms and licenses: Academic/Nonprofit Terms; Industry Terms: Not Available to Industry
How to cite: pPR244-NF-YB was a gift from Phillip Newmark (Addgene plasmid # 26147 ; http://n2t.net/addgene:26147 ; RRID:Addgene_26147)
