[The description below was written by a language model from this plasmid's Addgene catalogue record.]
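Description:
pPR244-NF-YB is an RNAi vector built on the pPR244 backbone (about 2.65 kb without insert) and carrying a 609 bp fragment of Smed-NF-YB, the NF-YB gene of the planarian flatworm Schmidtea mediterranea, which was introduced by restriction enzyme cloning. NF-Y is generally known as a heterotrimeric CCAAT-box-binding transcription factor, of which NF-YB is the B subunit. The plasmid is maintained in E. coli under kanamycin selection. The copy number is listed as unknown, and the origin of replication is not stated.

The record names two bacterial hosts: DH5alpha as the routine propagation strain and HT115(DE3) under growth instructions. HT115(DE3) is an RNase III-deficient E. coli strain with inducible T7 RNA polymerase, commonly used to produce and accumulate double-stranded RNA from inserts flanked by opposing T7 promoters. This suggests that the construct is meant for bacterial production of dsRNA against Smed-NF-YB, for example for delivery to planarians by feeding. However, no feature table is provided, so the promoters, terminators and other regulatory elements flanking the insert are not documented here, and the arrangement in pPR244 cannot be confirmed from the record.

The associated publication describes a functional genomic screen in planarians for novel regulators of germ cell development, so the plasmid's use is knockdown of NF-YB in S. mediterranea to examine its role in that process. The record does not say whether the 609 bp insert covers the full coding sequence or only part of the transcript.
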