>Addgene plasmid #26147 | pPR244-NF-YB | addgene partial sequence | sequence record 32255 | 26147 with pPR244-F (CCTCGAGGTCGACGGTATC)
TTGTGTTGGGCAGATTCCTGCCGATTTGCAACGTTTCGAAAATAATGAAAAAGGATCTTCCGTTCAGTGC
AAAGATAGCCAAGGATGCTAAACAGTGCGTTCAAGAATGCGCATCGGAATTCATCAGCTTTGTGAGCAGC
GAAGCAGCAGAAATCTGTCAAAATGACAAAAGGAAAACAATTAATGGAGAAGATATTTTGCAAGCTTTTG
CCAATTTGGGATTTGATAATTACGTGGAGACCTTGCAGAACTTTTTGCAAACTTATAGAGAGGCAAATAA
ATTTGAAAATGATATCATTGACCTGGGCAACAATAATAATGCGCAAGGCAGGCCTTGGTCAATGGCGCCA
GTAAACTCAAACTCGTCATCAGAACTGAATATCAAACTGAACATGCCTCATCTGCTTTCCATGCTCCCGT
TGACCGACCTCACCTCGAGCAATCTGAATTTGGAAAATCTTCTTCGTGATTCAGATTTCCAAAGAGCAGT
TTTGAATCACTTGAAGAAATCATCAACCGATGAAGACTCCTTTAATATGGATGAAGCATTATAATTATTA
TTTTCATTGTTCAAATTATATATTTTTTGGATTCTTAAAAAAAAAAAAAAAAAATGCGAGCGGCCGCCAC
CGCGGTGGAGCTCCAGCTTTTAGTACCCAGCTTCT
